>Addgene plasmid #104611 | pJC-mhc2.4kb-TALE3-VP64-P10 | addgene full sequence | sequence record 202471 | Addgene NGS Result
GACTCAGGTGGCACTTTTCGGGGAAATGTGCGCGGAACCCCTATTTGTTTATTTTTCTAAATACATTCAA
ATATGTATCCGCTCATGAGACAATAACCCTGATAAATGCTTCAATAATATTGAAAAAGGAAGAGTATGAG
TATTCAACATTTCCGTGTCGCCCTTATTCCCTTTTTTGCGGCATTTTGCCTTCCTGTTTTTGCTCACCCA
GAAACGCTGGTGAAAGTAAAAGATGCTGAAGATCAGTTGGGTGCACGAGTGGGTTACATCGAACTGGATC
TCAACAGCGGTAAGATCCTTGAGAGTTTTCGCCCCGAAGAACGTTTTCCAATGATGAGCACTTTTAAAGT
TCTGCTATGTGGCGCGGTATTATCCCGTATTGACGCCGGGCAAGAGCAACTCGGTCGCCGCATACACTAT
TCTCAGAATGACTTGGTTGAGTACTCACCAGTCACAGAAAAGCATCTTACGGATGGCATGACAGTAAGAG
AATTATGCAGTGCTGCCATAACCATGAGTGATAACACTGCGGCCAACTTACTTCTGACAACGATCGGAGG
ACCGAAGGAGCTAACCGCTTTTTTGCACAACATGGGGGATCATGTAACTCGCCTTGATCGTTGGGAACCG
GAGCTGAATGAAGCCATACCAAACGACGAGCGTGACACCACGATGCCTGTAGCAATGGCAACAACGTTGC
GCAAACTATTAACTGGCGAACTACTTACTCTAGCTTCCCGGCAACAATTAATAGACTGGATGGAGGCGGA
TAAAGTTGCAGGACCACTTCTGCGCTCGGCCCTTCCGGCTGGCTGGTTTATTGCTGATAAATCTGGAGCC
GGTGAGCGTGGGTCTCGCGGTATCATTGCAGCACTGGGGCCAGATGGTAAGCCCTCCCGTATCGTAGTTA
TCTACACGACGGGGAGTCAGGCAACTATGGATGAACGAAATAGACAGATCGCTGAGATAGGTGCCTCACT
GATTAAGCATTGGTAACTGTCAGACCAAGTTTACTCATATATACTTTAGATTGATTTAAAACTTCATTTT
TAATTTAAAAGGATCTAGGTGAAGATCCTTTTTGATAATCTCATGACCAAAATCCCTTAACGTGAGTTTT
CGTTCCACTGAGCGTCAGACCCCGTAGAAAAGATCAAAGGATCTTCTTGAGATCCTTTTTTTCTGCGCGT
AATCTGCTGCTTGCAAACAAAAAAACCACCGCTACCAGCGGTGGTTTGTTTGCCGGATCAAGAGCTACCA
ACTCTTTTTCCGAAGGTAACTGGCTTCAGCAGAGCGCAGATACCAAATACTGTTCTTCTAGTGTAGCCGT
AGTTAGGCCACCACTTCAAGAACTCTGTAGCACCGCCTACATACCTCGCTCTGCTAATCCTGTTACCAGT
GGCTGCTGCCAGTGGCGATAAGTCGTGTCTTACCGGGTTGGACTCAAGACGATAGTTACCGGATAAGGCG
CAGCGGTCGGGCTGAACGGGGGGTTCGTGCACACAGCCCAGCTTGGAGCGAACGACCTACACCGAACTGA
GATACCTACAGCGTGAGCTATGAGAAAGCGCCACGCTTCCCGAAGGGAGAAAGGCGGACAGGTATCCGGT
AAGCGGCAGGGTCGGAACAGGAGAGCGCACGAGGGAGCTTCCAGGGGGAAACGCCTGGTATCTTTATAGT
CCTGTCGGGTTTCGCCACCTCTGACTTGAGCGTCGATTTTTGTGATGCTCGTCAGGGGGGCGGAGCCTAT
GGAAAAACGCCAGCAACGCGGCCTTTTTACGGTTCCTGGCCTTTTGCTGGCCTTTTGCTCACATGTTACC
GTCGACGATGTAGGTCACGGTCTCGAAGCCGCGGTGCGGGTGCCAGGGCGTGCCCTTGGGCTCCCCGGGC
GCGTACTCCACCTCACCCATCTGGTCCATCATGATGAACGGGTCGAGGTGGCGGTAGTTGATCCCGGCGA
ACGCGCGGCGCACCGGGAAGCCCTCGCCCTCGAAACCGCTGGGCGCGGTGGTCACGGTGAGCACGGGACG
TGCGACGGCGTCGGCGGGTGCGGATACGCGGGGCAGCGTCAGCGGGTTCTCGACGGTCACGGCGGGCATG
TCGACAAGCCGAACATATGGGCGCGCCTAGTATGTATGTAAGTTAATAAAACCCATTTTTGCGGAAAGTA
GATAAAAAAAACATTTTTTTTTTTTACTGCACTGGATATCATTGAACTTATCTGATCAGTTTTAAATTTA
CTTCGATCCAAGGGTATTTGATGTACCAGGTTCTTTCGATTACCTCTCACTCAAAATGACATTCCACTCA
AAGTCAGCGCTGTTTGCCTCCTTCTCTGTCCACAGAAATATCGCCGAGTCTTTCGCCGCTGCGTCCGCTA
TCTCTTTCGCCACCGTTTGTAGCGTTACGTAGCGTCAATGTCCGCCTTCAGTTGCATTTTGTCAGCGGTT
TCGTGACGAAGCTCCAAGCGGTTTACGCCATCAATTAAACACAAAGTGCTGTGCCAAAACTCCTCTCGCT
TCTTATTTTTGTTTGTTTTTTGAGTGATTGGGGTGGTGATTGGTTTTGGGTGGGTAAGCAGGGGAAAGTG
TGAAAAATCCCGGCAATGGGCCAAGAGGATCAGGAGCTATTAATTCGCGGAGGCAGCAAACACCCATCTG
CCGAGCATCTGAACAATGTGAGTAGTACATGTGCATACATCTTAAGTTCACTTGATCTATAGGAACTGCG
ATTGCAACATCAAATTGTCTGCGGCGTGAGAACTGCGACCCACAAAAATCCCAAACCGCAATTGCACAAA
CAAATAGTGACACGAAACAGATTATTCTGGTAGCTGTTCTCGCTATATAAGACAATTTTTGAGATCATAT
CATGATCAAGACATCTAAAGGCATTCATTTTCGACTATATTCTTTTTTACAAAAAATATAACAACCAGAT
ATTTTAAGCTGATCCTAGATGCACAAAAAATAAATAAAAGTATAAACCTACTTCGTAGGATACTTCGGGG
TACTTTTTGTTCGGGGTTAGATGAGCATAACGCTTGTAGTTGATATTTGAGATCCCCTATCATTGCAGGG
TGACAGCGGAGCGGCTTCGCAGAGCTGCATTAACCAGGGCTTCGGGCAGGCCAAAAACTACGGCACGCTC
CGGCCACCCAGTCCGCCGGAGGACTCCGGTTCAGGGAGCGGCCAACTAGCCGAGAACCTCACCTATGCCT
GGCACAATATGGACATCTTTGGGGCGGTCAATCAGCCGGGCTCCGGATGGCGGCAGCTGGTCAACCGGAC
ACGCGGACTATTCTGCAACGAGCGACACATACCGGCGCCCAGGAAACATTTGCTCAAGAACGGTGAGTTT
CTATTCGCAGTCGGCTGATCTGTGTGAAATCTTAATAAAGGGTCCAATTACCAATTTGAAACTCAGTTTG
CGGCGTGGCCTATCCGGGCGAACTTTTGGCCGTGATGGGCAGTTCCGGTGCCGGAAAGACGACCCTGCTG
AATGCCCTTGCCTTTCGATCGCCGCAGGGCATCCAAGTATCGCCATCCGGGATGCGACTGCTCAATGGCC
AACCTGTGGACGCCAAGGAGATGCAGGCCAGGTGCGCCTATGTCCAGCAGGATGACCTCTTTATCGGCTC
CCTAACGGCCAGGGAACACCTGATTTTCCAAGCCATGGTGCGGATGCCACGACATCTGACCTATCGGCAG
CGAGTGGCCCGCGTGGATCAGGTGATCCAGGAGCTTTCGCTCAGCAAATGTCAGCACACGATCATCGGTG
TGCCCGGCAGGGTGAAAGGTCTGTCCGGCGGAGAAAGGAAGCGTCTGGCATTCGCCTCCGAGGCTCTAAC
CGATCCGCCGCTTCTGATCTGCGATGAGCCCACCTCCGGACTGGACTCCTTTACCGCCCACAGCGTCGTC
CAGGTGCTGAAGAAGCTGTCGCAGAAGGGCAAGACCGTCATCCTGACCATTCATCAGCCGTCTTCCGAGC
TGTTTGAGCTCTTTGACAAGATCCTTCTGATGGCCGAGGGCAGGGTAGCTTTCTTGGGCACTCCCAGCGA
AGCCGTCGACTTCTTTTCCTAGTGAGTTCGATGTGTTTATTAAGGGTATCTAGTATTACATAACATCTCA
ACTCCTATCCAGCGTGGGTGCCCAGTGTCCTACCAACTACAATCCGGCGGACTTTTACGTACAGGTGTTG
GCCGTTGTGCCCGGACGGGAGATCGAGTCCCGTGATCGGATCGCCAAGATATGCGACAATTTTGCCATTA
GCAAAGTAGCCCGGGATATGGAGCAGTTGTTGGCCACCAAAAATCTGGAGAAGCCACTGGAGCAGCCGGA
GAATGGGTACACCTACAAGGCCACCTGGTTCATGCAGTTCCGGGCGGTCCTGTGGCGATCCTGGCTGTCG
GTGCTCAAGGAACCACTCCTCGTAAAAGTGCGACTTATTCAGACAACGGTGAGTGGTTCCAGTGGAAACA
AATGATATAACGCTTACAATTCTTGGAAACAAATTCGCTAGATTTTAGATAGAATTGCCTGATTCCACAC
CCTTCTTAGTTTTTTTCAATGAGATGTATAGTTTATAGTTTTGCAGAAGATAAATAAATTTCATTTAACT
CGCGAATATTAATGAGATGCGAGTAACATTTTAATTTGCAGATGGTTGCCATCTTGATTGGCCTCATCTT
TTTGGGCCAACAACTCACGCAAGTGGGTGTGATGAATATCAACGGAGCCATCTTCCTCTTCCTGACCAAC
ATGACCTTTCAAAACGTCTTTGCCACGATAAATGTAAGTCATGTTTAGAATACATTTGCATTTCAATAAT
TTACTAACTTTCTAATGAATCGATTCGATTTAGGTGTTCACCTCAGAGCTGCCAGTTTTTATGAGGGAGG
CCCGAAGTCGACTTTATCGCTGTGACACATACTTTCTGGGCAAAACGATTGCCGAATTGCCGCTTTTTCT
CACAGTGCCACTGGTCTTCACGGCGATTGCCTATCCGATGATCGGACTGCGGGCCGGAGTGCTGCACTTC
TTCAACTGCCTGGCGCTGGTCACTCTGGTGGCCAATGTGTCAACGTCCTTCGGATATCTAATATCCTGCG
CCAGCTCCTCGACCTCGATGGCGCTGTCTGTGGGTCCGCCGGTTATCATACCATTCCTGCTCTTTGGCGG
CTTCTTCTTGAACTCGGGCTCGGTGCCAGTATACCTCAAATGGTTGTCGTACCTCTCATGGTTCCGTTAC
GCCAACGAGGGTCTGCTGATTAACCAATGGGCGGACGTGGAGCCGGGCGAAATTAGCTGCACATCGTCGA
ACACCACGTGCCCCAGTTCGGGCAAGGTCATCCTGGAAACGCTTAACTTCTCCGCCGCCGATCTGCCGCT
GGACTACGTGGGTCTGGCCATTCTCATCGTGAGCTTCCGGGTGCTCGCATATCTGGCTCTAAGACTTCGG
GCCCGACGCAAGGAGTAGCCGACATATATCCGAAATAACTGCTTGTTTTTTTTTTTTACCATTATTACCA
TCGTGTTTACTGTTTATTGCCCCCTCAAAAAGCTAATGTAATTATATTTGTGCCAATAAAAACAAGATAT
GACCTATAGAATACAAGTATTTCCCCTTCGAACATCCCCACAAGTAGACTTTGGATTTGTCTTCTAACCA
AAAGACTTACACACCTGCATACCTTACATCAAAAACTCGTTTATCGCTACATAAAACACCGGGATATATT
TTTTATATACATACTTTTCAAATCGCGCGCCCTCTTCATAATTCACCTCCACCACACCACGTTTCGTAGT
TGCTCTTTCGCTGTCTCCCACCCGCTCTCCGCAACACATTCACCTTTTGTTCGACGACCTTGGAGCGACT
GTCGTTAGTTCCGCGCGATTCGGTTCGCTCAAATGGTTCCGAGTGGTTCATTTCGAGTCAATAGAAATTA
GTAATAAATATTTGTATGTACAATTTATTTGCTCCAATATATTTGTATATATTTCCCTCACAGCTATATT
TATTCTAATTTAATATTATGACTTTTTAAGGTAATTTTTTGTGACCTGTTCGGAGTGATTAGCGTTACAA
TTTGAACTGAAAGTGACATCCAGTGTTTGTTCCTTGTGTAGATGCATCTCAAAAAAATGGTGGGCATAAT
AGTGTTGTTTATATATATCAAAAATAACAACTATAATAATAAGAATACATTTAATTTAGAAAATGCTTGG
ATTTCACTGGAACTAGGGCGCGCCTCCGGAACATAATGGTGCAGGGCGCTGACTTCCGCGTTTCCAGACT
TTACGAAACACGGAAACCGAAGACCATTCATGTTGTTGCTCAGGTCGCAGACGTTTTGCAGCAGCAGTCG
CTTCACGTTCGCTCGCGTATCGGTGATTCATTCTGCTAACCAGTAAGGCAACCCCGCCAGCCTAGCCGGG
TCCTCAACGACAGGAGCACGATCATGCGCACCCGTGGCCAGGGCCGCAAGCTTCTAGAAATGATATGTGA
AATAAGTAAAAAGAAAGCTCCCCTTGGAAAGAGCGAGGGATTCCGGCGGAGAAGAATTGCCTCACGGCGG
AAAAGTTGTCATTGAAATGAATTTTACTATTTGACTAATGGGAGAATTGCGAGAGAGCCTACGCAATGGC
AATCGTCGGAGAAGGAGCTTTCCGCTCTCGATTCCGCAACGATCCTGATTGCATCATATGCTCACACATA
TATCATATCCACCATCCCGCAATCCCCCATAGAAATGCCCACTTGCTAGAGAAGAGGAATAGGAATCAGA
GCAGCCAAGTGCTAGACCGAAAAAGGGAGCAAGAAAAACCGAAACAGAAACAGCGCCACGCACACCGATC
GTCGAATCGAAAAGCTTTCGGGGTCTTACGGGATCCATGGGTATCAAGTTGCCCCGTATAAAAGGCAAGT
TTACCGGTTGCACGGTTCAGAACGGCTTTCGAGCGCGTAAGTGCAACACCTTTGATGTGCGATCTCTGAT
TTTTGGATATTACCACCCAGCAGCAGTAGCGGTAGCAGCAGCATCAGCGGCAGCAGCAACAATTTGACCT
TTTGGTCAAAAAGCATAAAACTAAAATAATTATTACTACCTATATATATTTATATATGCAACAAAATCGA
GAAATTTAAAAAAGTGTGTGTGTGGTGCTTTAACTACGATCCGAGCGAAAACGGATCTATTAAAACTCTG
TGACAATCAGAACAGTGAACCGGAATACCTCGGATTATCGTATCGAATTGGATTACAAATAACAATCTTT
TCTTAGGAAGTACATCAGTTACTTAACATAACCTATAGGCGTTAATTTGTTTTCTGAGAAGTATGCAACT
ATCTTCAACTTCTTGTGTAACAAATCTTTGACTTTCGATCATATCAGCGAAAAAATCTGAAAGTGAAGTA
AGAAGGATATAAGGAAACTTTTAGGATTCTCACGAAAAACTATTTTATCCTTTCTCGCCCAATCATTTTG
GATTAAAAGTCTTCAATCGTCCTATTTTTCGGCTACTTAAAAAATTCTAAAGCAAATAGATCATTTAAAT
GTCAGAAAGAGACAGCCAGCTGTTACTTCATCAAAAGAAAGATTCGTGTTTCGATGTGAGTTCGAAATGC
TGTAATAGCCATTTCGAATTACTGGCGAAATGATTTCATACACAAATACCTGTGTGGCCGAGACATATGC
GTATGCATACTATAGAAAATAGATTTAGAATACTCGAATTCGTTGTCGGCTCATATACATGGGCGAAATA
ATTTCGAATATGTTTTAAAAATAACCAAAGACATTAGAAAGAGATCGCCAATACTTATACATTATGTCTA
TGTGTGCCATGTGGTAGCATGAGCCAAAAAGCTTCTCGAAATTACGAATTACATATAGACGAATATGTAT
GTGACTTTAGTTTCGAAATAATTTCGAGAATTTTAAAAATAACGCATTCGTTAAAAGTTCGCGTCAATTC
GAATCGAATTTTCGATTGTCGATTTAGTGTGGATTGTCGAAAATCGTTCCGCCTTCGAAGTTTACTGAAA
GGAATCATTGCGATCTCGTAAATTGCTTGTATGAGAACACGCCACCATATCGAGATACCTGTTTAAAATA
TCGAAATCGCGTTCCAAACGGTAGTAGTTACCAGTTGAGTGAGTTGTGGTGACAGTTGTTTAACCTCTCT
ACATTTGTAATAAGCATTGTTTTGGCGTATCAATAGTCTGTAGATTTTTTCACAAAGAAACCTGGAGAAA
AGTACACAAATATCTAAATGAAAATTGGCGTTACGTAACAAATACCAACGCCCCGAAAATCCGTATATAT
GCAAAGCATTCTGATATATATATATATAAGTGGTATACATATACATATTCGTATCGGATCCGTGATCTAT
ATTTAGGCGACAACCCACACAATTCACTTGTTGTCTGTTTATAACAAAAACAACAACACAAGCACCGACC
AGGCCTAATTAACTTTGAGGTGTGAGATAAAATCAAAGCCACACATAAATAAATATCCGGTTACGGTAAC
GGGAATTTCGAAAGCGCGAAACGGGAAAAATGTTCATATTTGGAAATCGAAATTAAATTTCGAAATCCTA
TCCACGCACACACGCGTAGAACTGTTATAGTGTCCGCTATTGCTGCTGCTGTCAAAATGGGTCAAAAGCA
TAAAATCCATAAAAGAATCAGACTTCGAAACAAAATTCCAAAAATAGTATGCTTTTCTGAGAACCATATA
ATAAATATTATTTTTCTTTTGTATATTTACAGGGAAGTTTTGGGCTCACGACGCGATTAACAAAGAAATT
TTGAAAAGTCCCAATATTATTTTTCGAGTTTTTAAGTTTCTAAACGAAATTTAAGCAAGGATAATGCCAT
AGCTAGCGAGACGATACGCCGGAGTATAAATAGAGGCGCTTCGTCTACGGAGCGACAATTCAATTCAAAC
AAGCAAAGTGAACACGTCGCTAAGCGAAAGCTAAGCAAATAAACAAGCGCAGCTGAACAAGCTAAACAAT
CTGCAGTAAAGTGCAAGTTAAAGTGAATCAATTAAAAGTAACCAGCAACCAAGTAAATCAACTGCAACTA
CTGAAATCTGCCAAGAAGTAATTATTGAATACAAGAGATCTAAAAGGTAGGTTCAACCACTGATGCCTAG
GCACACCGAAACGACTAACCCTAATTCTTATCCTTTACTTCAGGCGGCCGCGGCTCGAGCTCGAGATGGC
TTCCTCCCCTCCAAAGAAAAAGAGAAAGGTTAGTTGGAAGGACGCAAGTGGTTGGTCTAGAATGCATGCG
GATCCCATTCGTCCGCGCAGGCCAAGTCCTGCCCGCGAGCTTCTGCCCGGACCCCAACCGGATAGGGTTC
AGCCGACTGCAGATCGTGGGGTGTCTGCGCCTGCTGGCAGCCCTCTGGATGGCTTGCCCGCTCGGCGGAC
GGTGTCCCGGACCCGGCTGCCATCTCCCCCTGCGCCCTCACCTGCGTTCTCGGCGGGCAGCTTCAGCGAT
CTGCTCCGTCCGTTCGATCCGTCGCTTCTTGATACATCGCTTCTTGATTCGATGCCTGCCGTCGGCACGC
CGCATACAGCGGCTGCCCCAGCAGAGTGGGATGAGGCGCAATCGGCTCTGCGTGCAGCCGATGACCCGCC
ACCCACCGTGCGTGTCGCTGTCACTGCCGCGCGGCCGCCGCGCGCCAAGCCGGCCCCGCGACGGCGTGCT
GCGCAACCCTCCGACGCTTCGCCGGCCGCGCAGGTGGATCTACGCACGCTCGGCTACAGTCAGCAGCAGC
AAGAGAAGATCAAACCGAAGGTGCGTTCGACAGTGGCGCAGCACCACGAGGCACTGGTGGGCCATGGGTT
TACACACGCGCACATCGTTGCGCTCAGCCAACACCCGGCAGCGTTAGGGACCGTCGCTGTCACGTATCAG
CACATAATCACGGCGTTGCCAGAGGCGACACACGAAGACATCGTTGGCGTCGGCAAACAGTGGTCCGGCG
CACGCGCCCTGGAGGCCTTGCTCACGGATGCGGGGGAGTTGAGAGGTCCGCCGTTACAGTTGGACACAGG
CCAACTTGTGAAGATTGCAAAACGTGGCGGCGTGACCGCAATGGAGGCAGTGCATGCATCGCGCAATGCA
CTGACGGGTGCCCCCCTGAACCTGACCCCGGACCAAGTGGTGGCTATCGCCAGCAACATTGGCGGCAAGC
AAGCGCTCGAAACGGTGCAGCGGCTGTTGCCGGTGCTGTGCCAGGACCATGGCCTGACTCCGGACCAAGT
GGTGGCTATCGCCAGCCACGATGGCGGCAAGCAAGCGCTCGAAACGGTGCAGCGGCTGTTGCCGGTGCTG
TGCCAGGACCATGGCCTGACTCCGGACCAAGTGGTGGCTATCGCCAGCCACGATGGCGGCAAGCAAGCGC
TCGAAACGGTGCAGCGGCTGTTGCCGGTGCTGTGCCAGGACCATGGCCTGACCCCGGACCAAGTGGTGGC
TATCGCCAGCAACAATGGCGGCAAGCAAGCGCTCGAAACGGTGCAGCGGCTGTTGCCGGTGCTGTGCCAG
GACCATGGCCTGACCCCGGACCAAGTGGTGGCTATCGCCAGCAACGGTGGCGGCAAGCAAGCGCTCGAAA
CGGTGCAGCGGCTGTTGCCGGTGCTGTGCCAGGACCATGGCCTGACCCCGGACCAAGTGGTGGCTATCGC
CAGCAACAATGGCGGCAAGCAAGCGCTCGAAACGGTGCAGCGGCTGTTGCCGGTGCTGTGCCAGGACCAT
GGCCTGACTCCGGACCAAGTGGTGGCTATCGCCAGCCACGATGGCGGCAAGCAAGCGCTCGAAACGGTGC
AGCGGCTGTTGCCGGTGCTGTGCCAGGACCATGGCCTGACCCCGGACCAAGTGGTGGCTATCGCCAGCAA
CATTGGCGGCAAGCAAGCGCTCGAAACGGTGCAGCGGCTGTTGCCGGTGCTGTGCCAGGACCATGGCCTG
ACCCCGGACCAAGTGGTGGCTATCGCCAGCAACAATGGCGGCAAGCAAGCGCTCGAAACGGTGCAGCGGC
TGTTGCCGGTGCTGTGCCAGGACCATGGCCTGACCCCGGACCAAGTGGTGGCTATCGCCAGCAACGGTGG
CGGCAAGCAAGCGCTCGAAACGGTGCAGCGGCTGTTGCCGGTGCTGTGCCAGGACCATGGCCTGACCCCG
GACCAAGTGGTGGCTATCGCCAGCAACATTGGCGGCAAGCAAGCGCTCGAAACGGTGCAGCGGCTGTTGC
CGGTGCTGTGCCAGGACCATGGCCTGACCCCGGACCAAGTGGTGGCTATCGCCAGCAACAATGGCGGCAA
GCAAGCGCTCGAAACGGTGCAGCGGCTGTTGCCGGTGCTGTGCCAGGACCATGGCCTGACTCCGGACCAA
GTGGTGGCTATCGCCAGCCACGATGGCGGCAAGCAAGCGCTCGAAACGGTGCAGCGGCTGTTGCCGGTGC
TGTGCCAGGACCATGGCCTGACCCCGGACCAAGTGGTGGCTATCGCCAGCAACAATGGCGGCAAGCAAGC
GCTCGAAACGGTGCAGCGGCTGTTGCCGGTGCTGTGCCAGGACCATGGCCTGACTCCGGACCAAGTGGTG
GCTATCGCCAGCCACGATGGCGGCAAGCAAGCGCTCGAAACGGTGCAGCGGCTGTTGCCGGTGCTGTGCC
AGGACCATGGCCTGACTCCGGACCAAGTGGTGGCTATCGCCAGCCACGATGGCGGCAAGCAAGCGCTCGA
AACGGTGCAGCGGCTGTTGCCGGTGCTGTGCCAGGACCATGGCCTGACCCCGGACCAAGTGGTGGCTATC
GCCAGCAACAATGGCGGCAAGCAAGCGCTCGAAACGGTGCAGCGGCTGTTGCCGGTGCTGTGCCAGGACC
ATGGCCTGACCCCGGACCAAGTGGTGGCTATCGCCAGCAACGGTGGCGGCAAGCAAGCGCTCGAAACGGT
GCAGCGGCTGTTGCCGGTGCTGTGCCAGGACCATGGCCTGACCCCGGACCAAGTGGTGGCTATCGCCAGC
AACGGTGGCGGCAAGCAAGCGCTCGAAAGCATTGTGGCCCAGCTGAGCCGGCCTGATCCGGCGTTGGCCG
CGTTGACCAACGACCACCTCGTCGCCTTGGCCTGCCTCGGCGGACGTCCTGCCATGGATGCAGTGAAAAA
GGGATTGCCGCACGCGCCGGAATTGATCAGAAGAGTCAATCGCCGTATTGGCGAACGCACGTCCCATCGC
GTTGCCGACTACGCGCAAGTGGTTCGCGTGCTGGAGTTTTTCCAGTGCCACTCCCACCCAGCGTACGCAT
TTGATGAGGCCATGACGCAGTTCGGGATGAGCAGGAACGGGTTGGTACAGCTCTTTCGCAGAGTGGGCGT
CACCGAACTCGAAGCCCGCGGTGGAACGCTCCCCCCAGCCTCGCAGCGTTGGGACCGTATCCTCCAGGCA
TCAGGGATGAAAAGGGCCAAACCGTCCCCTACTTCAGCTCAAACACCGGATCAGGCGTCTTTGCATGCAT
TCGCCGATTCGCTGGAGCGTGACCTTGATGCGCCCAGCCCAATGCACGAGGGAGATCAGACGCGGGCAAG
CAGCCGTAAACGGTCCCGATCGGATCGTGCTGTCACCGGCCCCTCCGCACAGCAGGCTGTCGAGGTGCGC
GTTCCCGAACAGCGCGATGCGCTGCATTTGCCCCTCAGCTGGAGGGTAAAACGCCCGCGTACCAGGATCT
GGGGCGGCCTCCCGGATCCGATATCTAGATCCCAGGGTTCCGGACGGGCTGACGCATTGGACGATTTTGA
TCTGGATATGCTGGGAAGTGACGCCCTCGATGATTTTGACCTTGACATGCTTGGTTCGGATGCCCTTGAT
GACTTTGACCTCGACATGCTCGGCAGTGACGCCCTTGATGATTTCGACCTGGACATGCTGATCTAGAAAT
GAATCGTTTTTAAAATAACAAATCAATTGTTTTATAATATTCGTACGATTCTTTGATTATGTAATAAAAT
GTGATCATTAGGAAGATTACGAAAAATATAAAAAATATGAGTTCTGTGTGTATAACAAATGCTGTAAACG
CCACAATTGTGTTTGTTGCAAATAAACCCATGATTATTTGATTAAAATTGTTGTTTTCTTTGTTCATAGA
CAATAGTGTGTTTTGCCTAAACGTGTACTGCATAAACTCCATGCGAGTGTATAGCGAGCTAGTGGCTAAC
GCTTGCCCCACCAAAGTAGATTCGTCAAAATCCTCAATTTCATCACCCTCCTCCAAGTTTAACATTTGGC
CGTCGGAATTAACTTCTAAAGATGCCACATAATCTAATAAATGAAATAGAGATTCAAACGTGGCGTCATC
GTCCGTTTCGACCATTTCCGAAAAGAACTCGGGCATAAACTCTATGATTTCTCTGGACGTGGTGTTGTCG
AAACTCTCAAAGTACGCAGTCAGGAACGTGCGCGACATGTCGTCGGGAAACTCGCGCGGAAACATGTTGT
TGTAACCGAACGGGTCCCATAGCGCCAAAACCAAATCTGCCAGCGTCAATAGAATGAGCACGATGCCGAC
AATGGAGCTGGCTTGGATAGCGATTCGAGTTAACGAATTCTTGAAGACGAAAGGGCCTCGTGATACGCCT
ATTTTTATAGGTTAATGTCATGATAATAATGGTTTCTTA
Features (pLannotate 1.2.2; 11 found; start..end, strand, type, name):
     31..135     +  promoter       AmpR promoter: bla
    136..996     +  CDS            AmpR: β-lactamase; bla; confers resistance to ampicillin, carbenicillin, and related antibiotics
   1167..1755    +  rep_origin     ori: high-copy-number ColE1/pMB1/pBR322/pUC origin of replication
   1842..1911    +  protein_bind   attB: attB site for the φC31 integrase (Groth et al., 2000) phage φC31 integrase
   2127..6246    +  gene           mini-white: white; This modified version of the white gene lacks part of the first intron.
   6251..6406    +  CDS            YPB1_ECOLX (fragment): Protein predicted: Swiss-Prot protein existence level 4. From Escherichia coli.
   7880..7897    +  promoter       RPR1 promoter (fragment): RPR1; promoter for the S. cerevisiae RNase P RNA gene
   8909..9136    +  promoter       hsp70 promoter: Drosophila melanogaster hsp70Bb promoter
   9147..9213    +  intron         Mhc intron: modified Drosophila myosin heavy chain intron 16 (Pfeiffer et al., 2010)
   9311..12760   +  CDS            avrBs3: AVRB3_XANEU - Experimental evidence at protein level: Swiss-Prot protein existence level 1. Avirulence protein. Acts as a transcription factor in C.annuum plants. In susceptible plants lacking the Bs3 resistance gene induces expression of a number of genes, including genes homologous to a family of auxin-induced genes, alpha-expansin genes, pectate lyase, anthocyanidin glucoside rhamnosyl transferase and at least one transcription factor, UPA20. Their expression leads to plant hypertrophy in mesophyll cells, probably mainly mediated by UPA20 (PubMed:17962565). In resistant plants induces the h
  12963..13628   -  CDS            P74 (fragment): PIF0_NPVAC - Experimental evidence at protein level: Swiss-Prot protein existence level 1. Plays an essential role for oral infectivity of occlusion- derived virus (ODV) and functions also in host midgut attachment and fusion by binding to a specific host receptor. From Autographa californica nuclear polyhedrosis virus (AcMNPV).
