[The description below was written by a language model from this plasmid's Addgene catalogue record and pLannotate feature annotations shown in this document.]
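Description:
pJC-mhc2.4kb-TALE3-VP64-P10 is a Drosophila transgenesis and expression plasmid of about 13.7 kb that serves as a muscle-specific "driver" in a TALE-based binary expression system. It derives from pJC-20xUAS-TALE3-VP64-P10, with the 20xUAS array replaced by a 2.4 kb enhancer fragment from the D. melanogaster myosin heavy chain (Mhc) gene, cloned between HindIII and BglII sites that both remain intact. In E. coli it is maintained at high copy through a ColE1/pUC-type origin and selected with ampicillin via the bla gene. For fly work it carries a φC31 attB site, allowing integrase-mediated insertion into a genomic attP landing site, and a mini-white gene that provides an eye-colour marker for identifying transformants.

In the expression cassette, the Mhc enhancer sits upstream of a Drosophila hsp70Bb promoter, which here acts as the basal promoter onto which the enhancer confers its tissue specificity. This is followed by a short modified Mhc intron 16, an element commonly included to boost transcript expression, and then the TALE3 coding sequence. The annotation software labels that roughly 3.4 kb ORF as avrBs3, reflecting the Xanthomonas TAL effector scaffold on which designer TALEs are built. The VP64 activation domain named in the construct is not separately annotated. The downstream match to an AcMNPV P74 fragment on the opposite strand most likely corresponds to the baculovirus p10 3′ region indicated by "P10" in the name, used as a terminator/polyadenylation element. Short hits to a yeast RPR1 promoter and an E. coli hypothetical protein appear to be incidental. The construct is intended to express the TALE3-VP64 activator in the Mhc pattern so that it can switch on matching TALE-responsive reporter or effector transgenes in vivo.
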