Addgene plasmid #104611: pJC-mhc2.4kb-TALE3-VP64-P10
Purpose: Expresses TALE3 under the control of a 2.4kb mhc enhancer element
Depositing lab: Tudor Fulga. Depositing organization: University of Oxford. Publication: A multiplexable TALE-based binary expression system for in vivo cellular interaction studies. Toegel M, Azzam G, Lee EY, Knapp DJHF, Tan Y, Fa M, Fulga TA. Nat Commun. 2017 Nov 21;8(1):1663. doi: 10.1038/s41467-017-01592-3. PubMed 29162808.
Backbone
  Vector backbone: pJC-20xUAS-TALE3-VP64-P10
  Backbone manufacturer: Tudor A. Fulga
  Backbone size w/o insert (bp): 11291
  Total vector size (bp): 13685
  Modifications to backbone: 20xUAS replaced with 2.4kb mhc enhancer element
  Vector type: Insect Expression, TALEN
Growth in bacteria
  Bacterial resistance: Ampicillin, 100 μg/mL
  Growth temperature: 37°C
  Growth strain: NEB Stable
  Copy number: High Copy
Gene/Insert
  Gene/Insert name: 2.4kb mhc enhancer element
  Species: D. melanogaster (fly)
  Insert size (bp): 2394
  GenBank ID: NM_165190.4
  Entrez Gene: Mhc (a.k.a. Dmel_CG17927, Bsh, CG17927, DROMHC, Dm II, DmMHC, Dmel\CG17927, DroMII, Ifm(2)2, Ifm(2)RU1, MHC, MRP, Mhc36B, Mrp, MyHC, Myo, Myo6, Nup, Sht, Stp, chr2L:16765388..16765564, chr2L:16781880..16782040, ifm(2)2, ifm(2)RU1, ifm(2)RU2, l(2)36Ae, l(2)M66, l(2)k10423, mMHC, mhc, sMHC)
  Promoter: hsp70
  Cloning method: Restriction Enzyme; 5′ cloning site HindIII (not destroyed); 3′ cloning site BglII (not destroyed)
  Sequencing primers: 5′ CGGTGATTCATTCTGCTAACCA; 3′ AGGGTTAGTCGTTTCGGTGTGC
Resource information
  A portion of this plasmid was derived from a plasmid made by: The mhc enhancer element was cloned from plasmid pFS209_CaSpeR_Mhc-GAL4 (gift from Frank Schnorrer) published in: Klein, P. et al. Ret rescues mitochondrial morphology and muscle degeneration of Drosophila Pink1 mutants. EMBO J 33, 341-355 (2014).
Terms and licenses: Academic/Nonprofit Terms; Industry Terms: Not Available to Industry
How to cite: pJC-mhc2.4kb-TALE3-VP64-P10 was a gift from Tudor Fulga (Addgene plasmid # 104611 ; http://n2t.net/addgene:104611 ; RRID:Addgene_104611)
